>Addgene plasmid #135844 | D28_Ld_241170 | addgene full sequence | sequence record 274903 | Addgene NGS Result
GACATTGATTATTGACTAGTTATTAATAGTAATCAATTACGGGGTCATTAGTTCATAGCCCATATATGGA
GTTCCGCGTTACATAACTTACGGTAAATGGCCCGCCTGGCTGACCGCCCAACGACCCCCGCCCATTGACG
TCAATAATGACGTATGTTCCCATAGTAACGCCAATAGGGACTTTCCATTGACGTCAATGGGTGGAGTATT
TACGGTAAACTGCCCACTTGGCAGTACATCAAGTGTATCATATGCCAAGTCCGCCCCCTATTGACGTCAA
TGACGGTAAATGGCCCGCCTGGCATTATGCCCAGTACATGACCTTACGGGACTTTCCTACTTGGCAGTAC
ATCTACGTATTAGTCATCGCTATTACCATGGTGATGCGGTTTTGGCAGTACACCAATGGGCGTGGATAGC
GGTTTGACTCACGGGGATTTCCAAGTCTCCACCCCATTGACGTCAATGGGAGTTTGTTTTGGCACCAAAA
TCAACGGGACTTTCCAAAATGTCGTAATAACCCCGCCCCGTTGACGCAAATGGGCGGTAGGCGTGTACGG
TGGGAGGTCTATATAAGCAGAGCTCGTTTAGTGAACCGTCAGATCCTCACTCTCTTCCGCATCGCTGTCT
GCGAGGGCCAGCTGTTGGGCTCGCGGTTGAGGACAAACTCTTCGCGGTCTTTCCAGTACTCTTGGATCGG
AAACCCGTCGGCCTCCGAACGGTACTCCGCCACCGAGGGACCTGAGCGAGTCCGCATCGACCGGATCGGA
AAACCTCTCGAGAAAGGCGTCTAACCAGTCACAGTCGCAAGGTAGGCTGAGCACCGTGGCGGGCGGCAGC
GGGTGGCGGTCGGGGTTGTTTCTGGCGGAGGTGCTGCTGATGATGTAATTAAAGTAGGCGGTCTTGAGAC
GGCGGATGGTCGAGGTGAGGTGTGGCAGGCTTGAGATCCAGCTGTTGGGGTGAGTACTCCCTCTCAAAAG
CGGGCATTACTTCTGCGCTAAGATTGTCAGTTTCCAAAAACGAGGAGGATTTGATATTCACCTGGCCCGA
TCTGGCCATACACTTGAGTGACAATGACATCCACTTTGCCTTTCTCTCCACAGGTGTCCACTCCCAGGTC
CAAGTTTGCCACCATGGAGTTTCAGACCCAGGTACTCATGTCCCTGCTGCTCTGCATGTCTGGTGCGGCC
GCCACCGCCAGCATCACCGTGACCGTGCTGATCACCGAGTGCCTGTTCAGCAGCCGGCCTCCCCCTAGCC
CCCCACCTCATCTGAAAGGCGCCTGGCAGCTGATGAAGGCCACAGTGACCCGGCAGCTGTGGTCCAGAGG
CCTGAGACTGCCCAGAGTGTCCAGCGCCGTGCCCGCCAACCTGAGCCACTGGGATGGCCTGCCTCGGACC
ATGACAGGCGCCGCTGCTTCTGCCGCTCCTGCCGCCAGAGCCAGAACCACAGCCAGCCTGACCAGCCCCT
TCATCTGCCTGCGGCGGTTCTTCTGGAACCCCTTCGCCAGCGGCACCAGAGGCAGCGTGTCCGCCACCAG
AGACTCCGTGCAGCGGCTGAACGCCGAGCAGGACGCCTCTATCGCCGAGAAGGCCCACCGGGACGCCGAC
CTGGAAAACGAGCAGCTGCTGGGCGCCTGCCTGGATCTGCTGGACATGTGCTCCGGCAACGCCGCTGGCA
GCGCCCCTAGCTCTGCCCTGGATGAGCTGGCCCGGGACCGGATCTGGGAGCTGGTGGACGTGCTGCTGCA
CGATCACCACAGAGCCCCCGCTGAGCAGTTCGACCTGGTGTACACCGCCCTGTGCATGCCAGCCGCCCAG
GACCACAGACAGGTGCAGAGAAGCCTGCTGCTGGTGCTGCGGAGCGTGGTGCCCGAGACACTGTACCGGG
TGTTCGAGAGCGTGGACCTGTTCGTCGTGCGGGACGACGAGCAGTCCCTGCACCAGCGCGACGCCCTCAT
GAAGTTCGCCCACGCCCAGCTGGGAGATCTGCACGTGCCCGACGGACTGGCCGAGGAAGAGGTGCTGAGC
GTCTACGTGGACGACATCAAGACCGCCTTCCCCGTGCTGGCCACCTGTCCCGCTTGGCAGGTCGTGGAAA
GGGACGCCACCACAATCGCCCTGAAGTCCAAGCTGTTCGCCCTGCTGGGGCGGCTGTGCGCCGAGTTCGA
TCAGGAAAAGACCGGCAAAGTCAAGCTGGCCGATCTGAGAAGCACCGCCGAGCGGGTGCTGGGCACCGAT
CAGGCCTCTAGACTGCTGGAAGGCGCCCAGGTGGACAAGGACGGCAAGATCGCCTATGCCCAGCTCGTGG
CTCTGCTGTCCCGGCCACCTCCCAAGAAGAGGGCCCCTGCCGAAGTGACAGGCGCGCCCGGCAGCCTGCA
CCACATCCTGGACGCCCAGAAGATGCTGTGGAACCACAGGGACAGGAACCTGCCTCCTCTGGCCCCTCTG
GGCCCCCACCACCATCACCACCATTGAGTCTAGACACGTGATTAATTAAGGATCCCCCGACCTCGACCTC
TGGCTAATAAAGGAAATTTATTTTCATTGCAATAGTGTGTTGGAATTTTTTGTGTCTCTCACTCGGAAGG
ACATATGGGAGGGCAAATCATTTGGTCGAGATCCCTCGGAGATCTCTAGCTAGAGGATCGATCCCCGCCC
CGGACGAACTAAACCTGACTACGACATCTCTGCCCCTTCTTCGCGGGGCAGTGCATGTAATCCCTTCAGT
TGGTTGGTACAACTTGCCAACTGGGCCCTGTTCCACATGTGACACGGGGGGGGACCAAACACAAAGGGGT
TCTCTGACTGTAGTTGACATCCTTATAAATGGATGTGCACATTTGCCAACACTGAGTGGCTTTCATCCTG
GAGCAGACTTTGCAGTCTGTGGACTGCAACACAACATTGCCTTTATGTGTAACTCTTGGCTGAAGCTCTT
ACACCAATGCTGGGGGACATGTACCTCCCAGGGGCCCAGGAAGACTACGGGAGGCTACACCAACGTCAAT
CAGAGGGGCCTGTGTAGCTACCGATAAGCGGACCCTCAAGAGGGCATTAGCAATAGTGTTTATAAGGCCC
CCTTGTTAACCCTAAACGGGTAGCATATGCTTCCCGGGTAGTAGTATATACTATCCAGACTAACCCTAAT
TCAATAGCATATGTTACCCAACGGGAAGCATATGCTATCGAATTAGGGTTAGTAAAAGGGTCCTAAGGAA
CAGCGATATCTCCCACCCCATGAGCTGTCACGGTTTTATTTACATGGGGTCAGGATTCCACGAGGGTAGT
GAACCATTTTAGTCACAAGGGCAGTGGCTGAAGATCAAGGAGCGGGCAGTGAACTCTCCTGAATCTTCGC
CTGCTTCTTCATTCTCCTTCGTTTAGCTAATAGAATAACTGCTGAGTTGTGAACAGTAAGGTGTATGTGA
GGTGCTCGAAAACAAGGTTTCAGGTGACGCCCCCAGAATAAAATTTGGACGGGGGGTTCAGTGGTGGCAT
TGTGCTATGACACCAATATAACCCTCACAAACCCCTTGGGCAATAAATACTAGTGTAGGAATGAAACATT
CTGAATATCTTTAACAATAGAAATCCATGGGGTGGGGACAAGCCGTAAAGACTGGATGTCCATCTCACAC
GAATTTATGGCTATGGGCAACACATAATCCTAGTGCAATATGATACTGGGGTTATTAAGATGTGTCCCAG
GCAGGGACCAAGACAGGTGAACCATGTTGTTACACTCTATTTGTAACAAGGGGAAAGAGAGTGGACGCCG
ACAGCAGCGGACTCCACTGGTTGTCTCTAACACCCCCGAAAATTAAACGGGGCTCCACGCCAATGGGGCC
CATAAACAAAGACAAGTGGCCACTCTTTTTTTTGAAATTGTGGAGTGGGGGCACGCGTCAGCCCCCACAC
GCCGCCCTGCGGTTTTGGACTGTAAAATAAGGGTGTAATAACTTGGCTGATTGTAACCCCGCTAACCACT
GCGGTCAAACCACTTGCCCACAAAACCACTAATGGCACCCCGGGGAATACCTGCATAAGTAGGTGGGCGG
GCCAAGATAGGGGCGCGATTGCTGCGATCTGGAGGACAAATTACACACACTTGCGCCTGAGCGCCAAGCA
CAGGGTTGTTGGTCCTCATATTCACGAGGTCGCTGAGAGCACGGTGGGCTAATGTTGCCATGGGTAGCAT
ATACTACCCAAATATCTGGATAGCATATGCTATCCTAATCTATATCTGGGTAGCATAGGCTATCCTAATC
TATATCTGGGTAGCATATGCTATCCTAATCTATATCTGGGTAGTATATGCTATCCTAATTTATATCTGGG
TAGCATAGGCTATCCTAATCTATATCTGGGTAGCATATGCTATCCTAATCTATATCTGGGTAGTATATGC
TATCCTAATCTGTATCCGGGTAGCATATGCTATCCTAATAGAGATTAGGGTAGTATATGCTATCCTAATT
TATATCTGGGTAGCATATACTACCCAAATATCTGGATAGCATATGCTATCCTAATCTATATCTGGGTAGC
ATATGCTATCCTAATCTATATCTGGGTAGCATAGGCTATCCTAATCTATATCTGGGTAGCATATGCTATC
CTAATCTATATCTGGGTAGTATATGCTATCCTAATTTATATCTGGGTAGCATAGGCTATCCTAATCTATA
TCTGGGTAGCATATGCTATCCTAATCTATATCTGGGTAGTATATGCTATCCTAATCTGTATCCGGGTAGC
ATATGCTATCCTCATGATAAGCTGTCAAACATGAGAATTTTCTTGAAGACGAAAGGGCCTCGTGATACGC
CTATTTTTATAGGTTAATGTCATGATAATAATGGTTTCTTAGACGTCAGGTGGCACTTTTCGGGGAAATG
TGCGCGGAACCCCTATTTGTTTATTTTTCTAAATACATTCAAATATGTATCCGCTCATGAGACAATAACC
CTGATAAATGCTTCAATAATATTGAAAAAGGAAGAGTATGAGTATTCAACATTTCCGTGTCGCCCTTATT
CCCTTTTTTGCGGCATTTTGCCTTCCTGTTTTTGCTCACCCAGAAACGCTGGTGAAAGTAAAAGATGCTG
AAGATCAGTTGGGTGCACGAGTGGGTTACATCGAACTGGATCTCAACAGCGGTAAGATCCTTGAGAGTTT
TCGCCCCGAAGAACGTTTTCCAATGATGAGCACTTTTAAAGTTCTGCTATGTGGCGCGGTATTATCCCGT
GTTGACGCCGGGCAAGAGCAACTCGGTCGCCGCATACACTATTCTCAGAATGACTTGGTTGAGTACTCAC
CAGTCACAGAAAAGCATCTTACGGATGGCATGACAGTAAGAGAATTATGCAGTGCTGCCATAACCATGAG
TGATAACACTGCGGCCAACTTACTTCTGACAACGATCGGAGGACCGAAGGAGCTAACCGCTTTTTTGCAC
AACATGGGGGATCATGTAACTCGCCTTGATCGTTGGGAACCGGAGCTGAATGAAGCCATACCAAACGACG
AGCGTGACACCACGATGCCTGCAGCAATGGCAACAACGTTGCGCAAACTATTAACTGGCGAACTACTTAC
TCTAGCTTCCCGGCAACAATTAATAGACTGGATGGAGGCGGATAAAGTTGCAGGACCACTTCTGCGCTCG
GCCCTTCCGGCTGGCTGGTTTATTGCTGATAAATCTGGAGCCGGTGAGCGTGGGTCTCGCGGTATCATTG
CAGCACTGGGGCCAGATGGTAAGCCCTCCCGTATCGTAGTTATCTACACGACGGGGAGTCAGGCAACTAT
GGATGAACGAAATAGACAGATCGCTGAGATAGGTGCCTCACTGATTAAGCATTGGTAACTGTCAGACCAA
GTTTACTCATATATACTTTAGATTGATTTAAAACTTCATTTTTAATTTAAAAGGATCTAGGTGAAGATCC
TTTTTGATAATCTCATGACCAAAATCCCTTAACGTGAGTTTTCGTTCCACTGAGCGTCAGACCCCGTAGA
AAAGATCAAAGGATCTTCTTGAGATCCTTTTTTTCTGCGCGTAATCTGCTGCTTGCAAACAAAAAAACCA
CCGCTACCAGCGGTGGTTTGTTTGCCGGATCAAGAGCTACCAACTCTTTTTCCGAAGGTAACTGGCTTCA
GCAGAGCGCAGATACCAAATACTGTTCTTCTAGTGTAGCCGTAGTTAGGCCACCACTTCAAGAACTCTGT
AGCACCGCCTACATACCTCGCTCTGCTAATCCTGTTACCAGTGGCTGCTGCCAGTGGCGATAAGTCGTGT
CTTACCGGGTTGGACTCAAGACGATAGTTACCGGATAAGGCGCAGCGGTCGGGCTGAACGGGGGGTTCGT
GCACACAGCCCAGCTTGGAGCGAACGACCTACACCGAACTGAGATACCTACAGCGTGAGCTATGAGAAAG
CGCCACGCTTCCCGAAGGGAGAAAGGCGGACAGGTATCCGGTAAGCGGCAGGGTCGGAACAGGAGAGCGC
ACGAGGGAGCTTCCAGGGGGAAACGCCTGGTATCTTTATAGTCCTGTCGGGTTTCGCCACCTCTGACTTG
AGCGTCGATTTTTGTGATGCTCGTCAGGGGGGCGGAGCCTATGGAAAAACGCCAGCAACGCGGCCTTTTT
ACGGTTCCTGGCCTTTTGCTGGCCTTTTGCTCACATGTTCTTTCCTGCGTTATCCCCTGATTCTGTGGAT
AACCGTATTACCGCCTTTGAGTGAGCTGATACCGCTCGCCGCAGCCGAACGACCGAGCGCAGCGAGTCAG
TGAGCGAGGAAGCGGAAGAGCGCCCAATACGCAAACCGCCTCTCCCCGCGCGTTGGCCGATTCATTAATG
CAGCTGGCACGACAGGTTTCCCGACTGGAAAGCGGGCAGTGAGCGCAACGCAATTAATGTGAGTTAGCTC
ACTCATTAGGCACCCCAGGCTTTACACTTTATGCTTCCGGCTCGTATGTTGTGTGGAATTGTGAGCGGAT
AACAATTTCACACAGGAAACAGCTATGACCATGATTACGCCAAGCTCTAGCTAGAGGTCGACCAATTCTC
ATGTTTGACAGCTTATCATCGCAGATCCGGGCAACGTTGTTGCCATTGCTGCAGGCGCAGAACTGGTAGG
TATGGAAGATCTATACATTGAATCAATATTGGCAATTAGCCATATTAGTCATTGGTTATATAGCATAAAT
CAATATTGGCTATTGGCCATTGCATACGTTGTATCTATATCATAATATGTACATTTATATTGGCTCATGT
CCAATATGACCGCCATGTT
Features (pLannotate 1.2.2; 17 found; start..end, strand, type, name):
      1..380     +  enhancer       CMV enhancer: human cytomegalovirus immediate early enhancer
    382..581     +  promoter       CMV promoter: human cytomegalovirus (CMV) immediate early promoter
    649..687     +  misc_feature   Ad SA (fragment): adenovirus major late transcript splice acceptor (Friedrich and Soriano, 1991)
    720..929     -  CDS            PTP (fragment): TERM_ADE02 - Experimental evidence at protein level: Swiss-Prot protein existence level 1. Protein covalently bound to the viral DNA that acts as a primer for viral genomic replication by DNA strand displacement. Assembles on the viral origin of replication in an initiation complex with viral polymerase, DBP, host NFIA and host POU2F1/OCT1. During initiation, the polymerase covalently couples the first dCTP with Ser- 580 of pTP. The terminal protein stimulates the template activity over 20 fold compared to protein-free templates. Neo-synthesized viral genomes are linked to two preterminal prot
    960..1049    +  intron         chimeric intron (fragment): chimera between introns from adenovirus and immunoglobulin heavy chain genes
   1068..1114    +  CDS            IgH signal sequence (fragment): signal sequence from the mouse immunoglobulin heavy chain variable region
   2526..2581    +  polyA_signal   β-globin poly(A) signal: rabbit β-globin polyadenylation signal (Gil and Proudfoot, 1987)
   3095..4776    -  rep_origin     oriP (fragment): Epstein-Barr virus oriP replication origin (Yates et al., 2000)
   4903..5007    +  promoter       AmpR promoter: bla
   5008..5868    +  CDS            AmpR: β-lactamase; bla; confers resistance to ampicillin, carbenicillin, and related antibiotics
   6039..6627    +  rep_origin     ori: high-copy-number ColE1/pMB1/pBR322/pUC origin of replication
   6810..6902    +  CDS            lacI (fragment): lac repressor; lacI; The lac repressor binds to the lac operator to inhibit transcription in E. coli. This inhibition can be relieved by adding lactose or isopropyl-β-D-thiogalactopyranoside (IPTG).
   6915..6936    +  protein_bind   CAP binding site: CAP binding activates transcription in the presence of cAMP. E. coli catabolite activator protein
   6951..6981    +  promoter       lac promoter: promoter for the E. coli lac operon
   6989..7005    +  protein_bind   lac operator: The lac repressor binds to the lac operator to inhibit transcription in E. coli. This inhibition can be relieved by adding lactose or isopropyl-β-D-thiogalactopyranoside (IPTG). lac repressor encoded by lacI
   7075..7091    +  promoter       tet promoter (fragment): E. coli promoter for tetracycline efflux protein gene
   7101..7126    -  CDS            bla(M) (fragment): β-lactamase lacking the signal sequence; bla(M); allows cytosolic expression of β-lactamase
