[The description below was written by a language model from this plasmid's Addgene catalogue record and pLannotate feature annotations shown in this document.]
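Description:
D28_Ld_241170 is a mammalian expression plasmid built on the pTT3 backbone, designed to produce the ectodomain of a Leishmania donovani protein as a soluble, secreted recombinant protein. The insert (about 1.2 kb) encodes a conserved hypothetical protein, LDPBK_241170, fused at its C terminus to a biotinylation sequence and a His tag. In E. coli the plasmid is maintained at high copy through a ColE1/pUC-type origin and selected with ampicillin via the β-lactamase gene. Short lac-region elements and tet and bla fragments also appear in the annotation and are most likely backbone remnants with no role in expression.

Expression is driven by the human CMV immediate early enhancer and promoter, followed by adenovirus-derived leader and splice sequences and a chimeric intron fragment, which generally improve transcript processing and yield. The hit to the adenoviral preterminal protein on the opposite strand probably reflects this adenoviral leader region, not an intended coding sequence. A fragment of the mouse immunoglobulin heavy chain signal sequence lies just upstream of the unannotated interval that corresponds to the insert and tags, consistent with directing the ectodomain into the secretory pathway. A rabbit β-globin polyadenylation signal terminates the transcript. The Epstein-Barr virus oriP element allows episomal maintenance and enhanced transient expression in cells supplying EBNA1, although the record does not name a host cell line.

The C-terminal tags would permit nickel-affinity purification and capture on streptavidin after biotinylation. The plasmid comes from a systematic study of L. donovani cell surface and secreted proteins.
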