Addgene plasmid #135844: D28_Ld_241170
Purpose: Expression of Leishmania donovani ectodomain in mammalian cells
Depositing lab: Gavin Wright. Depositing organization: Wellcome Sanger Institute. Publication: Systematic identification of genes encoding cell surface and secreted proteins that are essential for in vitro growth and infection in Leishmania donovani. Roberts AJ, Ong HB, Clare S, Brandt C, Harcourt K, Franssen SU, Cotton JA, Muller-Sienerth N, Wright GJ. PLoS Pathog. 2022 Feb 24;18(2):e1010364. doi: 10.1371/journal.ppat.1010364. eCollection 2022 Feb. PubMed 35202447.
Backbone
  Vector backbone: pTT3
  Backbone manufacturer: Yves Durocher, NRC
  Backbone size w/o insert (bp): 6132
  Vector type: Mammalian Expression
Growth in bacteria
  Bacterial resistance: Ampicillin, 100 μg/mL
  Growth temperature: 37°C
  Growth strain: DH5alpha
  Copy number: High Copy
Gene/Insert
  Gene/Insert name: hypothetical protein, conserved (alt name: LDPBK_241170)
  Species: Leishmania donovani
  Insert size (bp): 1167
  Tag / fusion protein: biotinylation sequence and His tag (C terminal on insert)
  Cloning method: Unknown
Terms and licenses: Academic/Nonprofit Terms; Industry Terms: Not Available to Industry
How to cite: D28_Ld_241170 was a gift from Gavin Wright (Addgene plasmid # 135844 ; http://n2t.net/addgene:135844 ; RRID:Addgene_135844)
